Addgene plasmid #139035: pSM12
Purpose: MosSCI SapTrap assembly: Cassette 2 for 4- or 5-cassette system
Depositing lab: Erik Griffin. Depositing organization: Dartmouth College and Medical School. Publication: SapTrap Assembly of Caenorhabditis elegans MosSCI Transgene Vectors. Fan X, Henau S, Feinstein J, Miller SI, Han B, Frokjaer-Jensen C, Griffin EE. G3 (Bethesda). 2019 Dec 17. pii: g3.119.400822. doi: 10.1534/g3.119.400822. PubMed 31848219.
Backbone
  Vector backbone: Zero blunt TOPO
  Backbone manufacturer: Thermo Fisher Scientific
  Backbone size w/o insert (bp): 3519
  Vector type: Worm Expression
Growth in bacteria
  Bacterial resistance: Kanamycin, 50 μg/mL
  Growth temperature: 37°C
  Growth strain: DH5alpha
  Copy number: High Copy
Gene/Insert
  Gene/Insert name: dendra2 (no STOP codon)
  Species: C. elegans (nematode)
  Cloning method: TOPO Cloning
Terms and licenses: Academic/Nonprofit Terms; Industry Terms: Not Available to Industry
How to cite: pSM12 was a gift from Erik Griffin (Addgene plasmid # 139035 ; http://n2t.net/addgene:139035 ; RRID:Addgene_139035)
