[The description below was written by a language model from this plasmid's Addgene catalogue record and pLannotate feature annotations shown in this document.]
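Description:
pSM12 is a donor (part) plasmid for the SapTrap modular assembly system as adapted to building MosSCI single-copy transgene vectors for Caenorhabditis elegans. It is built in the Zero Blunt TOPO cloning backbone and supplies the "cassette 2" module for the four- or five-cassette versions of the assembly scheme. The sequenced plasmid is about 4.4 kb, propagates in E. coli at high copy from a ColE1/pUC-type origin, and is selected with kanamycin through the Tn5-derived NeoR/KanR gene. A Sh ble (bleomycin/Zeocin resistance) gene typical of this backbone is also annotated.

The insert is the coding sequence of Dendra2, a green fluorescent protein that can be photoconverted, cloned without a stop codon so that it can be joined in frame to a downstream coding module during assembly. It is listed under C. elegans, although the record does not say whether the sequence was adapted for worm expression, for example by codon optimisation or added introns. The insert lies in reverse orientation within the TOPO cloning site, between the SP6 and T7 promoters and interrupting the lacZα–ccdB fusion that provides positive selection for insert-containing clones in this backbone. The remaining lac promoter, operator, CAP site and lacI fragment are backbone remnants.

No worm promoter or 3' UTR is annotated, consistent with the plasmid being a building block rather than a stand-alone expression construct. Those elements would come from the other cassettes. The flanking SapI sites and overhangs expected for SapTrap parts are not annotated in the feature table. The assembled products are intended for tagging proteins with Dendra2 in MosSCI transgenes.
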