Features (pLannotate 1.2.2; 15 found; start..end, strand, type, name):
      2..94      +  CDS            lacI (fragment): lac repressor; lacI; The lac repressor binds to the lac operator to inhibit transcription in E. coli. This inhibition can be relieved by adding lactose or isopropyl-β-D-thiogalactopyranoside (IPTG).
    107..128     +  protein_bind   CAP binding site: CAP binding activates transcription in the presence of cAMP. E. coli catabolite activator protein
    143..173     +  promoter       lac promoter: promoter for the E. coli lac operon
    181..197     +  protein_bind   lac operator: The lac repressor binds to the lac operator to inhibit transcription in E. coli. This inhibition can be relieved by adding lactose or isopropyl-β-D-thiogalactopyranoside (IPTG). lac repressor encoded by lacI
    239..257     +  promoter       SP6 promoter: promoter for bacteriophage SP6 RNA polymerase
    360..1187    -  CDS            Dendra2: Dendra2 is a photoconvertible green fluorescent protein published in 2006, derived from Dendronephthya sp.. It has high acid sensitivity.
   1269..1287    -  promoter       T7 promoter: promoter for bacteriophage T7 RNA polymerase
   1290..1437    +  CDS            lacZα (fragment): LacZα fragment of β-galactosidase; lacZ fragment
   1447..1750    +  CDS            ccdB (fragment): CcdB, a bacterial toxin that poisons DNA gyrase; ccdB; Plasmids containing the ccdB gene cannot be propagated in standard E. coli strains.
   1798..2067    +  CDS            tnpA (fragment): TN5P_ECOLX - Also known as tnp. Experimental evidence at protein level: Swiss-Prot protein existence level 1. Mediates transposition of transposon Tn5 by a 'cut and paste' mechanism. First, the monomeric transposase binds the 19 bp inverted DNA repeats flanking the transposon. Then, dimerization of the DNA- bound transposase creates a synaptic DNA complex. After nicking of the first DNA strand, excision of the transposon proceeds through a series of intermediates. The transposase then mediates the insertion of the transposon at a new site by strand transfer. The activity of the wild- type tran
   2099..2893    +  CDS            NeoR/KanR: aminoglycoside phosphotransferase from Tn5; aph(3')-II (or nptII); confers resistance to neomycin, kanamycin, and G418 (Geneticin®)
   2914..2964    -  misc_feature   bom (fragment): basis of mobility region from pBR322
   2991..3079    +  promoter       AmpR promoter (fragment): bla
   3099..3473    +  CDS            BleoR: antibiotic-binding protein; Sh ble from Streptoalloteichus hindustanus; confers resistance to bleomycin, phleomycin, and Zeocin™
   3611..4199    +  rep_origin     ori: high-copy-number ColE1/pMB1/pBR322/pUC origin of replication
>Addgene plasmid #139035 | pSM12 | addgene full sequence | sequence record 309583 | Addgene NGS Result
AGCGCCCAATACGCAAACCGCCTCTCCCCGCGCGTTGGCCGATTCATTAATGCAGCTGGCACGACAGGTT
TCCCGACTGGAAAGCGGGCAGTGAGCGCAACGCAATTAATGTGAGTTAGCTCACTCATTAGGCACCCCAG
GCTTTACACTTTATGCTTCCGGCTCGTATGTTGTGTGGAATTGTGAGCGGATAACAATTTCACACAGGAA
ACAGCTATGACCATGATTACGCCAAGCTATTTAGGTGACACTATAGAATACTCAAGCTATGCATCAAGCT
TGGTACCGAGCTCGGATCCACTAGTAACGGCCGCCAGTGTGCTGGAATTCGCCCTTGCAGCTCTTCGACC
GCCGCTTCCCCATACTTGACTTGGTAGAGGACTGTATCTTGCAACTGCGTGTTCGTATAGCTTAACTTTG
TTGTAATCCGAATCGTTTCCTAGTATTTCAATTCTGTGATCAACAAAGTGTGCATCTGGAAGTTGGACGA
CCTTCTTTGCTTTGTAAGTGGTTTTAAAATCGCAAAGGTAGTGACCTCCACCTTCTAGTAGTAGTGCCAT
GTTAATGTTCTGAAAATTTAAATATAATCCGTTAGTTAGTAAGTCCAAGTTTAAACTTACTCCAACAAGT
AGTCCATCTCTAACATGTAGTTTTTCAGTCGATGGTTCCCACTTAAGAGTCTTCTTTTGCATAACTGGTC
CGTTAGGAGGAAAGTTAGTACCTTTAAATCTGACATTTTGGAAGAAGCAATCACCTTCGAGACTAATATC
ACTTCTCTGAAAATTTAAATATGTATGGTTAGTTAGTACCGAACTGTTTAAACTTACAATAGTGCAAATA
CCTTTATCTTCGAAAGTCATAGTTCTTTCCCACGAGTATCCTTCTGGAAACGATTGCTTGAAGTAATCAG
GAATATCTTCTGGGTATTTAGTAAAAACTCTGTTTCCGTAATGGACGGCAGTAGTGAGAATATCCTGAAA
ATTTAAATAATCAGGGTTAGTTAGTATATATATGTTTAAACTTACGTAACTAAATGGTAGTGGTGCTCCT
TCTTTGACAGTCAAGTTAGCAGTTTGAGTTCCTTCGTATGGCTTTCCTTTACCTTCACCTTCAATAACAA
ATGCATGACCGTTGACGTTTCCTTCCATATGCACTTTGACTCTCATATCTTCCTTAATAAGGTTCATCGA
AGAGCTGCAAGGGCGAATTCTGCAGATATCCATCACACTGGCGGCCGCTCGAGCATGCATCTAGAGGGCC
CAATTCGCCCTATAGTGAGTCGTATTACAATTCACTGGCCGTCGTTTTACAACGTCGTGACTGGGAAAAC
CCTGGCGTTACCCAACTTAATCGCCTTGCAGCACATCCCCCTTTCGCCAGCTGGCGTAATAGCGAAGAGG
CCCGCACCGATCGCCCTTCCCAACAGTTGCGCAGCCTATACGTACGGCAGTTTAAGGTTTACACCTATAA
AAGAGAGAGCCGTTATCGTCTGTTTGTGGATGTACAGAGTGATATTATTGACACGCCGGGGCGACGGATG
GTGATCCCCCTGGCCAGTGCACGTCTGCTGTCAGATAAAGTCTCCCGTGAACTTTACCCGGTGGTGCATA
TCGGGGATGAAAGCTGGCGCATGATGACCACCGATATGGCCAGTGTGCCGGTCTCCGTTATCGGGGAAGA
AGTGGCTGATCTCAGCCACCGCGAAAATGACATCAAAAACGCCATTAACCTGATGTTCTGGGGAATATAA
ATGTCAGGCATGAGATTATCAAAAAGGATCTTCACCTAGATCCTTTTCACGTAGAAAGCCAGTCCGCAGA
AACGGTGCTGACCCCGGATGAATGTCAGCTACTGGGCTATCTGGACAAGGGAAAACGCAAGCGCAAAGAG
AAAGCAGGTAGCTTGCAGTGGGCTTACATGGCGATAGCTAGACTGGGCGGTTTTATGGACAGCAAGCGAA
CCGGAATTGCCAGCTGGGGCGCCCTCTGGTAAGGTTGGGAAGCCCTGCAAAGTAAACTGGATGGCTTTCT
TGCCGCCAAGGATCTGATGGCGCAGGGGATCAAGCTCTGATCAAGAGACAGGATGAGGATCGTTTCGCAT
GATTGAACAAGATGGATTGCACGCAGGTTCTCCGGCCGCTTGGGTGGAGAGGCTATTCGGCTATGACTGG
GCACAACAGACAATCGGCTGCTCTGATGCCGCCGTGTTCCGGCTGTCAGCGCAGGGGCGCCCGGTTCTTT
TTGTCAAGACCGACCTGTCCGGTGCCCTGAATGAACTGCAAGACGAGGCAGCGCGGCTATCGTGGCTGGC
CACGACGGGCGTTCCTTGCGCAGCTGTGCTCGACGTTGTCACTGAAGCGGGAAGGGACTGGCTGCTATTG
GGCGAAGTGCCGGGGCAGGATCTCCTGTCATCTCACCTTGCTCCTGCCGAGAAAGTATCCATCATGGCTG
ATGCAATGCGGCGGCTGCATACGCTTGATCCGGCTACCTGCCCATTCGACCACCAAGCGAAACATCGCAT
CGAGCGAGCACGTACTCGGATGGAAGCCGGTCTTGTCGATCAGGATGATCTGGACGAAGAGCATCAGGGG
CTCGCGCCAGCCGAACTGTTCGCCAGGCTCAAGGCGAGCATGCCCGACGGCGAGGATCTCGTCGTGACCC
ATGGCGATGCCTGCTTGCCGAATATCATGGTGGAAAATGGCCGCTTTTCTGGATTCATCGACTGTGGCCG
GCTGGGTGTGGCGGACCGCTATCAGGACATAGCGTTGGCTACCCGTGATATTGCTGAAGAGCTTGGCGGC
GAATGGGCTGACCGCTTCCTCGTGCTTTACGGTATCGCCGCTCCCGATTCGCAGCGCATCGCCTTCTATC
GCCTTCTTGACGAGTTCTTCTGAATTATTAACGCTTACAATTTCCTGATGCGGTATTTTCTCCTTACGCA
TCTGTGCGGTATTTCACACCGCATCAGGTGGCACTTTTCGGGGAAATGTGCGCGGAACCCCTATTTGTTT
ATTTTTCTAAATACATTCAAATATGTATCCGCTCATGAGACAATAACCCTGATAAATGCTTCAATAATAG
CACGTGAGGAGGGCCACCATGGCCAAGTTGACCAGTGCCGTTCCGGTGCTCACCGCGCGCGACGTCGCCG
GAGCGGTCGAGTTCTGGACCGACCGGCTCGGGTTCTCCCGGGACTTCGTGGAGGACGACTTCGCCGGTGT
GGTCCGGGACGACGTGACCCTGTTCATCAGCGCGGTCCAGGACCAGGTGGTGCCGGACAACACCCTGGCC
TGGGTGTGGGTGCGCGGCCTGGACGAGCTGTACGCCGAGTGGTCGGAGGTCGTGTCCACGAACTTCCGGG
ACGCCTCCGGGCCGGCCATGACCGAGATCGGCGAGCAGCCGTGGGGGCGGGAGTTCGCCCTGCGCGACCC
GGCCGGCAACTGCGTGCACTTCGTGGCCGAGGAGCAGGACTGACACGTGCTAAAACTTCATTTTTAATTT
AAAAGGATCTAGGTGAAGATCCTTTTTGATAATCTCATGACCAAAATCCCTTAACGTGAGTTTTCGTTCC
ACTGAGCGTCAGACCCCGTAGAAAAGATCAAAGGATCTTCTTGAGATCCTTTTTTTCTGCGCGTAATCTG
CTGCTTGCAAACAAAAAAACCACCGCTACCAGCGGTGGTTTGTTTGCCGGATCAAGAGCTACCAACTCTT
TTTCCGAAGGTAACTGGCTTCAGCAGAGCGCAGATACCAAATACTGTTCTTCTAGTGTAGCCGTAGTTAG
GCCACCACTTCAAGAACTCTGTAGCACCGCCTACATACCTCGCTCTGCTAATCCTGTTACCAGTGGCTGC
TGCCAGTGGCGATAAGTCGTGTCTTACCGGGTTGGACTCAAGACGATAGTTACCGGATAAGGCGCAGCGG
TCGGGCTGAACGGGGGGTTCGTGCACACAGCCCAGCTTGGAGCGAACGACCTACACCGAACTGAGATACC
TACAGCGTGAGCTATGAGAAAGCGCCACGCTTCCCGAAGGGAGAAAGGCGGACAGGTATCCGGTAAGCGG
CAGGGTCGGAACAGGAGAGCGCACGAGGGAGCTTCCAGGGGGAAACGCCTGGTATCTTTATAGTCCTGTC
GGGTTTCGCCACCTCTGACTTGAGCGTCGATTTTTGTGATGCTCGTCAGGGGGGCGGAGCCTATGGAAAA
ACGCCAGCAACGCGGCCTTTTTACGGTTCCTGGCCTTTTGCTGGCCTTTTGCTCACATGTTCTTTCCTGC
GTTATCCCCTGATTCTGTGGATAACCGTATTACCGCCTTTGAGTGAGCTGATACCGCTCGCCGCAGCCGA
ACGACCGAGCGCAGCGAGTCAGTGAGCGAGGAAGCGGAAG
